Addgene plasmid #84493: pRK5-Flag CASTOR2 ACT1
Purpose: overexpression of CASTOR2 ACT1 domain (aa 1-171)
Depositing lab: David Sabatini. Depositing organization: Whitehead Institute for Biomedical Research. Publication: The CASTOR Proteins Are Arginine Sensors for the mTORC1 Pathway. Chantranupong L, Scaria SM, Saxton RA, Gygi MP, Shen K, Wyant GA, Wang T, Harper JW, Gygi SP, Sabatini DM. Cell. 2016 Mar 24;165(1):153-64. doi: 10.1016/j.cell.2016.02.035. Epub 2016 Mar 10. PubMed 26972053.
Backbone
  Vector backbone: pRK5
  Vector type: Mammalian Expression
Growth in bacteria
  Bacterial resistance: Ampicillin, 100 μg/mL
  Growth temperature: 37°C
  Growth strain: DH5alpha
  Copy number: Unknown
Gene/Insert
  Gene/Insert name: CASTOR2 ACT1
  Species: H. sapiens (human)
  Mutation: 1-171 amino acid
  Entrez Gene: GATSL2 (a.k.a. CASTOR2, GATSL1)
  Promoter: CMV
  Tag / fusion protein: FLAG (N terminal on insert)
  Cloning method: Restriction Enzyme; 5′ cloning site SalI (unknown if destroyed); 3′ cloning site NotI (unknown if destroyed)
  Sequencing primers: 5′ ATT TAG GTG ACA CTA TAG; 3′ TGT AAC CAT TAT AAG CTG
Terms and licenses: Academic/Nonprofit Terms; Industry Terms: Not Available to Industry
How to cite: pRK5-Flag CASTOR2 ACT1 was a gift from David Sabatini (Addgene plasmid # 84493 ; http://n2t.net/addgene:84493 ; RRID:Addgene_84493)
