[The description below was written by a language model from this plasmid's Addgene catalogue record and pLannotate feature annotations shown in this document.]
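Description:
pRK5-Flag CASTOR2 ACT1 is a 5,234-nt mammalian expression plasmid built on the pRK5 backbone for overexpressing a truncated form of human CASTOR2 (Entrez gene GATSL2, also called GATSL1). The insert covers amino acids 1–171, which the record designates the ACT1 domain, and was cloned between SalI and NotI sites. It carries an N-terminal FLAG epitope for detection or immunoprecipitation with anti-FLAG reagents. Transcription is driven by the human cytomegalovirus immediate early enhancer and promoter, followed by a fragment of CMV intron A, and is terminated by an SV40 polyadenylation signal. An SP6 phage promoter lies just upstream of the coding region and could support in vitro transcription; it also serves as a sequencing primer site. The annotation software additionally flags a short partial match to an immunoglobulin heavy chain signal sequence between the SP6 promoter and the FLAG tag. The record does not indicate that this has any function, and it is likely a backbone remnant.

In E. coli the plasmid is maintained through a high-copy ColE1/pUC-type origin and selected with ampicillin via the β-lactamase gene. The backbone also contains an M13 phage origin for single-stranded DNA production, an SV40 enhancer/early promoter region, and leftover fragments of lacZα, lacI, rop, bom and the lac promoter/operator. No mammalian selection marker is annotated, so the construct is suited to transient transfection. It was deposited with a study identifying the CASTOR proteins as arginine sensors for the mTORC1 pathway. A domain-truncation construct of this kind would typically be used for mapping which region of CASTOR2 mediates its interactions or function, though the record states only overexpression as the purpose.
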