Features (pLannotate 1.2.2; 21 found; start..end, strand, type, name):
     14..393     +  enhancer       CMV enhancer: human cytomegalovirus immediate early enhancer
    394..597     +  promoter       CMV promoter: human cytomegalovirus (CMV) immediate early promoter
    733..776     +  intron         CMV intron (fragment): modified intron A from human cytomegalovirus
    828..846     +  promoter       SP6 promoter: promoter for bacteriophage SP6 RNA polymerase
    850..887     +  CDS            IgH signal sequence (fragment): signal sequence from the mouse immunoglobulin heavy chain variable region
    940..960     +  CDS            FLAG (fragment): FLAG® epitope tag, followed by an enterokinase cleavage site
    985..1497    +  CDS            CASTOR2 (fragment): CAST2_HUMAN - Also known as GATSL1 From Homo sapiens (Human).
   1547..1681    +  polyA_signal   SV40 poly(A) signal: SV40 polyadenylation signal
   1750..2107    +  promoter       SV40 promoter: SV40 enhancer and early promoter
   2126..2280    +  CDS            lacZα (fragment): LacZα fragment of β-galactosidase; lacZ fragment
   2286..2337    -  misc_feature   bom (fragment): basis of mobility region from pBR322
   2356..2736    +  rep_origin     M13 ori (sequence partly withheld): M13 bacteriophage origin of replication; arrow indicates direction of (+) strand synthesis
   2812..2861    -  misc_feature   bom (fragment): basis of mobility region from pBR322
   2963..2998    -  CDS            rop (fragment): Rop protein, which maintains plasmids at low copy number; rop
   3093..3197    +  promoter       AmpR promoter: bla
   3198..4058    +  CDS            AmpR: β-lactamase; bla; confers resistance to ampicillin, carbenicillin, and related antibiotics
   4229..4817    +  rep_origin     ori: high-copy-number ColE1/pMB1/pBR322/pUC origin of replication
   5000..5092    +  CDS            lacI (fragment): lac repressor; lacI; The lac repressor binds to the lac operator to inhibit transcription in E. coli. This inhibition can be relieved by adding lactose or isopropyl-β-D-thiogalactopyranoside (IPTG).
   5105..5126    +  protein_bind   CAP binding site: CAP binding activates transcription in the presence of cAMP. E. coli catabolite activator protein
   5141..5171    +  promoter       lac promoter: promoter for the E. coli lac operon
   5179..5195    +  protein_bind   lac operator: The lac repressor binds to the lac operator to inhibit transcription in E. coli. This inhibition can be relieved by adding lactose or isopropyl-β-D-thiogalactopyranoside (IPTG). lac repressor encoded by lacI
>Addgene plasmid #84493 | pRK5-Flag CASTOR2 ACT1 | addgene full sequence | sequence record 163571 | Addgene Assembled Sequence
TTCGAGCTCGCCCGACATTGATTATTGACTAGTTATTAATAGTAATCAATTACGGGGTCATTAGTTCATA
GCCCATATATGGAGTTCCGCGTTACATAACTTACGGTAAATGGCCCGCCTGGCTGACCGCCCAACGACCC
CCGCCCATTGACGTCAATAATGACGTATGTTCCCATAGTAACGCCAATAGGGACTTTCCATTGACGTCAA
TGGGTGGAGTATTTACGGTAAACTGCCCACTTGGCAGTACATCAAGTGTATCATATGCCAAGTACGCCCC
CTATTGACGTCAATGACGGTAAATGGCCCGCCTGGCATTATGCCCAGTACATGACCTTATGGGACTTTCC
TACTTGGCAGTACATCTACGTATTAGTCATCGCTATTACCATGGTGATGCGGTTTTGGCAGTACATCAAT
GGGCGTGGATAGCGGTTTGACTCACGGGGATTTCCAAGTCTCCACCCCATTGACGTCAATGGGAGTTTGT
TTTGGCACCAAAATCAACGGGACTTTCCAAAATGTCGTAACAACTCCGCCCCATTGACGCAAATGGGCGG
TAGGCGTGTACGGTGGGAGGTCTATATAAGCAGAGCTCGTTTAGTGAACCGTCAGATCGCCTGGAGACGC
CATCCACGCTGTTTTGACCTCCATAGAAGACACCGGGACCGATCCAGCCTCCGCGGCCGGGAACGGTGCA
TTGGAACGCGGATTCCCCGTGCCAAGAGTGACGTAAGTACCGCCTATAGAGTCTATAGGCCCACCCCCTT
GGCTTCGTTAGAACGCGGCTACAATTAATACATAACCTTATGTATCATACACATACGATTTAGGTGACAC
TATAGAATAACATCCACTTTGCCTTTCTCTCCACAGGTGTCCACTCCCAGGTCCAACTGCACCTCGGTTC
TATCGATTGAATTCACCATGGAAATGGACTACAAGGATGACGATGACAAGGGTGGTGGTGGTGGTGCGTC
GACGATGGAACTCCACATCCTGGAGCACCGGCTGCAAGTTGCCAGCGTCGCCAAGGAGAGTATCCCGCTG
TTCACCTACGGCCTGATCAAACTTGCCTTCCTGTCCTCCAAGACCAGGTGCAAGTTCTTCAGTCTGACTG
AGACGCCAGAGGATTACACTATCATTGTCGATGAGGAAGGATTCCTAGAGCTGCCCTCCTCGGAGCACCT
GAGTGTGGCAGATGCCACCTGGCTGGCCCTGAACGTGGTGTCCGGCGGTGGCAGCTTCTCCAGCTCCCAG
CCCATCGGCGTGACCAAGATCGCCAAGTCAGTCATCGCCCCACTGGCTGACCAGAACATATCCGTGTTCA
TGCTGTCCACGTATCAGACAGACTTCATCCTGGTGCGCGAGCGGGACCTGCCCTTTGTCACCCACACATT
GTCATCAGAGTTCACCATCCTGCGGGTCGTCAATGGCGAGACCGTGGCAGCCGAGAACCTCGGCATCACC
AATGGCTTCGTGAAGCCCAAGCTGGTCTGAGCGGCCGCTAAGTAAGTAAGGATCCCCAGCTTGGCCGCCA
TGGCCCAACTTGTTTATTGCAGCTTATAATGGTTACAAATAAAGCAATAGCATCACAAATTTCACAAATA
AAGCATTTTTTTCACTGCATTCTAGTTGTGGTTTGTCCAAACTCATCAATGTATCTTATCATGTCTGGAT
CGGGAATTAATTCGGCGCAGCACCATGGCCTGAAATAACCTCTGAAAGAGGAACTTGGTTAGGTACCTTC
TGAGGCGGAAAGAACCAGCTGTGGAATGTGTGTCAGTTAGGGTGTGGAAAGTCCCCAGGCTCCCCAGCAG
GCAGAAGTATGCAAAGCATGCATCTCAATTAGTCAGCAACCAGGTGTGGAAAGTCCCCAGGCTCCCCAGC
AGGCAGAAGTATGCAAAGCATGCATCTCAATTAGTCAGCAACCATAGTCCCGCCCCTAACTCCGCCCATC
CCGCCCCTAACTCCGCCCAGTTCCGCCCATTCTCCGCCCCATGGCTGACTAATTTTTTTTATTTATGCAG
AGGCCGAGGCCGCCTCGGCCTCTGAGCTATTCCAGAAGTAGTGAGGAGGCTTTTTTGGAGGCCTAGGCTT
TTGCAAAAAGCTGTTAACAGCTTGGCACTGGCCGTCGTTTTACAACGTCGTGACTGGGAAAACCCTGGCG
TTACCCAACTTAATCGCCTTGCAGCACATCCCCCTTTCGCCAGCTGGCGTAATAGCGAAGAGGCCCGCAC
CGATCGCCCTTCCCAACAGTTGCGCAGCCTGAATGGCGAATGGCGCCTGATGCGGTATTTTCTCCTTACG
CATCTGTGCGGTATTTCACACCGCATA
[142 nt withheld, positions 2338-2479]
C
[141 nt withheld, positions 2481-2621]
CCTTTGACGTTGGAGTCCACGTTCTTT
[37 nt withheld, positions 2649-2685]
ACCCTATCTCGGGCTATTCTTTTGATTTATAAGGGATTTTGCCGATTTCGGCCTATTGGTTAAAAAATGA
GCTGATTTAACAAAAATTTAACGCGAATTTTAACAAAATATTAACGTTTACAATTTTATGGTGCACTCTC
AGTACAATCTGCTCTGATGCCGCATAGTTAAGCCAGCCCCGACACCCGCCAACACCCGCTGACGCGCCCT
GACGGGCTTGTCTGCTCCCGGCATCCGCTTACAGACAAGCTGTGACCGTCTCCGGGAGCTGCATGTGTCA
GAGGTTTTCACCGTCATCACCGAAACGCGCGAGACGAAAGGGCCTCGTGATACGCCTATTTTTATAGGTT
AATGTCATGATAATAATGGTTTCTTAGACGTCAGGTGGCACTTTTCGGGGAAATGTGCGCGGAACCCCTA
TTTGTTTATTTTTCTAAATACATTCAAATATGTATCCGCTCATGAGACAATAACCCTGATAAATGCTTCA
ATAATATTGAAAAAGGAAGAGTATGAGTATTCAACATTTCCGTGTCGCCCTTATTCCCTTTTTTGCGGCA
TTTTGCCTTCCTGTTTTTGCTCACCCAGAAACGCTGGTGAAAGTAAAAGATGCTGAAGATCAGTTGGGTG
CACGAGTGGGTTACATCGAACTGGATCTCAACAGCGGTAAGATCCTTGAGAGTTTTCGCCCCGAAGAACG
TTTTCCAATGATGAGCACTTTTAAAGTTCTGCTATGTGGCGCGGTATTATCCCGTATTGACGCCGGGCAA
GAGCAACTCGGTCGCCGCATACACTATTCTCAGAATGACTTGGTTGAGTACTCACCAGTCACAGAAAAGC
ATCTTACGGATGGCATGACAGTAAGAGAATTATGCAGTGCTGCCATAACCATGAGTGATAACACTGCGGC
CAACTTACTTCTGACAACGATCGGAGGACCGAAGGAGCTAACCGCTTTTTTGCACAACATGGGGGATCAT
GTAACTCGCCTTGATCGTTGGGAACCGGAGCTGAATGAAGCCATACCAAACGACGAGCGTGACACCACGA
TGCCTGTAGCAATGGCAACAACGTTGCGCAAACTATTAACTGGCGAACTACTTACTCTAGCTTCCCGGCA
ACAATTAATAGACTGGATGGAGGCGGATAAAGTTGCAGGACCACTTCTGCGCTCGGCCCTTCCGGCTGGC
TGGTTTATTGCTGATAAATCTGGAGCCGGTGAGCGTGGGTCTCGCGGTATCATTGCAGCACTGGGGCCAG
ATGGTAAGCCCTCCCGTATCGTAGTTATCTACACGACGGGGAGTCAGGCAACTATGGATGAACGAAATAG
ACAGATCGCTGAGATAGGTGCCTCACTGATTAAGCATTGGTAACTGTCAGACCAAGTTTACTCATATATA
CTTTAGATTGATTTAAAACTTCATTTTTAATTTAAAAGGATCTAGGTGAAGATCCTTTTTGATAATCTCA
TGACCAAAATCCCTTAACGTGAGTTTTCGTTCCACTGAGCGTCAGACCCCGTAGAAAAGATCAAAGGATC
TTCTTGAGATCCTTTTTTTCTGCGCGTAATCTGCTGCTTGCAAACAAAAAAACCACCGCTACCAGCGGTG
GTTTGTTTGCCGGATCAAGAGCTACCAACTCTTTTTCCGAAGGTAACTGGCTTCAGCAGAGCGCAGATAC
CAAATACTGTTCTTCTAGTGTAGCCGTAGTTAGGCCACCACTTCAAGAACTCTGTAGCACCGCCTACATA
CCTCGCTCTGCTAATCCTGTTACCAGTGGCTGCTGCCAGTGGCGATAAGTCGTGTCTTACCGGGTTGGAC
TCAAGACGATAGTTACCGGATAAGGCGCAGCGGTCGGGCTGAACGGGGGGTTCGTGCACACAGCCCAGCT
TGGAGCGAACGACCTACACCGAACTGAGATACCTACAGCGTGAGCTATGAGAAAGCGCCACGCTTCCCGA
AGGGAGAAAGGCGGACAGGTATCCGGTAAGCGGCAGGGTCGGAACAGGAGAGCGCACGAGGGAGCTTCCA
GGGGGAAACGCCTGGTATCTTTATAGTCCTGTCGGGTTTCGCCACCTCTGACTTGAGCGTCGATTTTTGT
GATGCTCGTCAGGGGGGCGGAGCCTATGGAAAAACGCCAGCAACGCGGCCTTTTTACGGTTCCTGGCCTT
TTGCTGGCCTTTTGCTCACATGTTCTTTCCTGCGTTATCCCCTGATTCTGTGGATAACCGTATTACCGCC
TTTGAGTGAGCTGATACCGCTCGCCGCAGCCGAACGACCGAGCGCAGCGAGTCAGTGAGCGAGGAAGCGG
AAGAGCGCCCAATACGCAAACCGCCTCTCCCCGCGCGTTGGCCGATTCATTAATGCAGCTGGCACGACAG
GTTTCCCGACTGGAAAGCGGGCAGTGAGCGCAACGCAATTAATGTGAGTTAGCTCACTCATTAGGCACCC
CAGGCTTTACACTTTATGCTTCCGGCTCGTATGTTGTGTGGAATTGTGAGCGGATAACAATTTCACACAG
GAAACAGCTATGACATGATTACGAATTAA
