>Addgene plasmid #84493 | pRK5-Flag CASTOR2 ACT1 | addgene partial sequence | sequence record 163563 | LNCX 5'-AGCTCGTTTAGTGAACCGTCAGATC-3'
TCCACGCTGTTTTGACCTCCATAGAAGACACCGGGACCGATCCAGCCTCCGCGGCCGGGAACGGTGCATT
GGAACGCGGATTCCCCGTGCCAAGAGTGACGTAAGTACCGCCTATAGAGTCTATAGGCCCACCCCCTTGG
CTTCGTTAGAACGCGGCTACAATTAATACATAACCTTATGTATCATACACATACGATTTAGGTGACACTA
TAGAATAACATCCACTTTGCCTTTCTCTCCACAGGTGTCCACTCCCAGGTCCAACTGCACCTCGGTTCTA
TCGATTGAATTCACCATGGAAATGGACTACAAGGATGACGATGACAAGGGTGGTGGTGGTGGTGCGTCGA
CGATGGAACTCCACATCCTGGAGCACCGGCTGCAAGTTGCCAGCGTCGCCAAGGAGAGTATCCCGCTGTT
CACCTACGGCCTGATCAAACTTGCCTTCCTGTCCTCCAAGACCAGGTGCAAGTTCTTCAGTCTGACTGAG
ACGCCAGAGGATTACACTATCATTGTCGATGAGGAAGGATTCCTAGAGCTGCCCTCCTCGGAGCACCTGA
GTGTGGCAGATGCCACCTGGCTGGCCCTGAACGTGGTGTCCGGCGGTGGCAGCTTCTCCAGCTCCCAGCC
CATCGGCGTGACCAAGATCGCCAAGTCAGTCATCGCCCCACTGGCTGACCAGAACATATCCGTGTTCATG
CTGTCCACGTATCAGACAGACTTCATCCTGGTGCGCGAGCGGGACCTGCCCTTTGTCACCCACACATTGT
CATCAGAGTTCACCATCCTGCGGGTCGTCAATGGCGAGACCGTGGCAGCCGAGAACCTCGGCATCACCAA
TGGCTTCGTGAAGCCCAAGCTGGTCTGAGCGGCCGCTAAGTAAGTAAGGATCCCCAGCTTGGCCGCCATG
GCCCAACTTGTTTATTGCAGCTTATAATGGTTACAAATAAAGCAATAGCATCACAA
