>Addgene plasmid #84493 | pRK5-Flag CASTOR2 ACT1 | addgene partial sequence | sequence record 163567 | SV40pA-R 5'-GAAATTTGTGATGCTATTGC-3'
AGCTGCAATAAACAAGTTGGGCCATGGCGGCCAAGCTGGGGATCCTTACTTACTTAGCGGCCGCTCAGAC
CAGCTTGGGCTTCACGAAGCCATTGGTGATGCCGAGGTTCTCGGCTGCCACGGTCTCGCCATTGACGACC
CGCAGGATGGTGAACTCTGATGACAATGTGTGGGTGACAAAGGGCAGGTCCCGCTCGCGCACCAGGATGA
AGTCTGTCTGATACGTGGACAGCATGAACACGGATATGTTCTGGTCAGCCAGTGGGGCGATGACTGACTT
GGCGATCTTGGTCACGCCGATGGGCTGGGAGCTGGAGAAGCTGCCACCGCCGGACACCACGTTCAGGGCC
AGCCAGGTGGCATCTGCCACACTCAGGTGCTCCGAGGAGGGCAGCTCTAGGAATCCTTCCTCATCGACAA
TGATAGTGTAATCCTCTGGCGTCTCAGTCAGACTGAAGAACTTGCACCTGGTCTTGGAGGACAGGAAGGC
AAGTTTGATCAGGCCGTAGGTGAACAGCGGGATACTCTCCTTGGCGACGCTGGCAACTTGCAGCCGGTGC
TCCAGGATGTGGAGTTCCATCGTCGACGCACCACCACCACCACCCTTGTCATCGTCATCCTTGTAGTCCA
TTTCCATGGTGAATTCAATCGATAGAACCGAGGTGCAGTTGGACCTGGGAGTGGACACCTGTGGAGAGAA
AGGCAAAGTGGATGTTATTCTATAGTGTCACCTAAATCGTATGTGTATGATACATAAGGTTATGTATTAA
TTGTAGCCGCGTTCTAACGAAGCCAAGGGGGTGGGCCTATAGACTCTATAGGCGGTACTTACGTCACTCT
TGGCACGGGGAATCCGCGTTCCAATGCACCGTTCCCGGCCGCGGAGGCTGGATCGGTCCCGGTGTCTTCT
ATGGAGGTCAAAACAGCGTGGATGGCGTCTCCAGGCGATCTGACGGTTCACTAAACGAGCTCTGC
